>Addgene plasmid #27843 | pUT1602-HQ858761 | depositor full sequence | sequence record 13117 | Author sequence
CAAATAATGATTTTATTTTGACTGATAGTGACCTGTTCGTTGCAACAAATTGATGAGCAATGCTTTTTTA
TAATGCCAACTTTGTACAAAAAAGCAGGCTCCGCGGCCGCCTTGTTTAACTTTAAGAAGGAGCCCTTCAC
CATGTGCGGCGGAGCCATCATCGCCGACTTCGTCCCCGCCGGCGCCCGGCGCCCGGCAACAGACGACACC
ATGTCCGCCTCCATCCTCTCCGGTAGCGAGGACCATCCGGAGCTGCCGCTGCCGCTGCCGGCGCCGGCGC
CGGGGCGCAAGACGGCGTACCGCGGGATCCGGCGCCGCCCGTGGGGCCGGTGGGCGGCGGAGATCCGCGA
CCCGCGGAAGGGCGCCCGCGTGTGGCTCGGCACCTACGCCACCCCGGAGGACGCGGCGCGCGCCTACGAC
GTGGCGGCGCGCGAGATCCGCGGGCCCAAGGCCAAGCTCAACTTCCCGCCCGCCGTCGGCGGCGGCGCGC
GCGCGCCGGCGCCGGCGGCGGCCAAGAGGCGCCGCAAGTCCGCGGCGACCGAGGAGAGCTCGGCCTCGTC
TCCTCCTCCTCCGGCGGCGGCGGCGGCCGTCGTCGTGGCGGGCGGCGGGGAGGAGGCGCTGCGCGACTGC
ATGTCTGGGCTCGAGGCGTTCCTGGGGCTGCAAAACGCCGACGAGGGTGGCGGCGTCGAGGCGTGGGACG
CCGTGGACCTCATGTTGGCGAAGGGTGGGCGCGCCGACCCAGCTTTCTTGTACAAAGTTGGCATTATAAG
AAAGCATTGCTTATCAATTTGTTGCAACGAACAGGTCACTATCAGTCAAAATAAAATCATTATTTGCCAT
CCAGCTGATATCCCCTATAGTGAGTCGTATTACATGGTCATAGCTGTTTCCTGGCAGCTCTGGCCCGTGT
CTCAAAATCTCTGATGTTACATTGCACAAGATAAAAATATATCATCATGAACAATAAAACTGTCTGCTTA
CATAAACAGTAATACAAGGGGTGTTATGAGCCATATTCAACGGGAAACGTCGAGGCCGCGATTAAATTCC
AACATGGATGCTGATTTATATGGGTATAAATGGGCTCGCGATAATGTCGGGCAATCAGGTGCGACAATCT
ATCGCTTGTATGGGAAGCCCGATGCGCCAGAGTTGTTTCTGAAACATGGCAAAGGTAGCGTTGCCAATGA
TGTTACAGATGAGATGGTCAGACTAAACTGGCTGACGGAATTTATGCCTCTTCCGACCATCAAGCATTTT
ATCCGTACTCCTGATGATGCATGGTTACTCACCACTGCGATCCCCGGAAAAACAGCATTCCAGGTATTAG
AAGAATATCCTGATTCAGGTGAAAATATTGTTGATGCGCTGGCAGTGTTCCTGCGCCGGTTGCATTCGAT
TCCTGTTTGTAATTGTCCTTTTAACAGCGATCGCGTATTTCGTCTCGCTCAGGCGCAATCACGAATGAAT
AACGGTTTGGTTGATGCGAGTGATTTTGATGACGAGCGTAATGGCTGGCCTGTTGAACAAGTCTGGAAAG
AAATGCATAAACTTTTGCCATTCTCACCGGATTCAGTCGTCACTCATGGTGATTTCTCACTTGATAACCT
TATTTTTGACGAGGGGAAATTAATAGGTTGTATTGATGTTGGACGAGTCGGAATCGCAGACCGATACCAG
GATCTTGCCATCCTATGGAACTGCCTCGGTGAGTTTTCTCCTTCATTACAGAAACGGCTTTTTCAAAAAT
ATGGTATTGATAATCCTGATATGAATAAATTGCAGTTTCATTTGATGCTCGATGAGTTTTTCTAATCAGA
ATTGGTTAATTGGTTGTAACACTGGCAGAGCATTACGCTGACTTGACGGGACGGCGCAAGCTCATGACCA
AAATCCCTTAACGTGAGTTACGCGTCGTTCCACTGAGCGTCAGACCCCGTAGAAAAGATCAAAGGATCTT
CTTGAGATCCTTTTTTTCTGCGCGTAATCTGCTGCTTGCAAACAAAAAAACCACCGCTACCAGCGGTGGT
TTGTTTGCCGGATCAAGAGCTACCAACTCTTTTTCCGAAGGTAACTGGCTTCAGCAGAGCGCAGATACCA
AATACTGTCCTTCTAGTGTAGCCGTAGTTAGGCCACCACTTCAAGAACTCTGTAGCACCGCCTACATACC
TCGCTCTGCTAATCCTGTTACCAGTGGCTGCTGCCAGTGGCGATAAGTCGTGTCTTACCGGGTTGGACTC
AAGACGATAGTTACCGGATAAGGCGCAGCGGTCGGGCTGAACGGGGGGTTCGTGCACACAGCCCAGCTTG
GAGCGAACGACCTACACCGAACTGAGATACCTACAGCGTGAGCATTGAGAAAGCGCCACGCTTCCCGAAG
GGAGAAAGGCGGACAGGTATCCGGTAAGCGGCAGGGTCGGAACAGGAGAGCGCACGAGGGAGCTTCCAGG
GGGAAACGCCTGGTATCTTTATAGTCCTGTCGGGTTTCGCCACCTCTGACTTGAGCGTCGATTTTTGTGA
TGCTCGTCAGGGGGGCGGAGCCTATGGAAAAACGCCAGCAACGCGGCCTTTTTACGGTTCCTGGCCTTTT
GCTGGCCTTTTGCTCACATGTTCTTTCCTGCGTTATCCCCTGATTCTGTGGATAACCGTATTACCGCCTT
TGAGTGAGCTGATACCGCTCGCCGCAGCCGAACGACCGAGCGCAGCGAGTCAGTGAGCGAGGAAGCGGAA
GAGCGCCCAATACGCAAACCGCCTCTCCCCGCGCGTTGGCCGATTCATTAATGCAGCTGGCACGACAGGT
TTCCCGACTGGAAAGCGGGCAGTGAGCGCAACGCAATTAATACGCGTACCGCTAGCCAGGAAGAGTTTGT
AGAAACGCAAAAAGGCCATCCGTCAGGATGGCCTTCTGCTTAGTTTGATGCCTGGCAGTTTATGGCGGGC
GTCCTGCCCGCCACCCTCCGGGCCGTTGCTTCACAACGTTCAAATCCGCTCCCGGCGGATTTGTCCTACT
CAGGAGAGCGTTCACCGACAAACAACAGATAAAACGAAAGGCCCAGTCTTCCGACTGAGCCTTTCGTTTT
ATTTGATGCCTGGCAGTTCCCTACTCTCGCGTTAACGCTAGCATGGATGTTTTCCCAGTCACGACGTTGT
AAAACGACGGCCAGTCTTAAGCTCGGGCCC
Features (pLannotate 1.2.2; 12 found; start..end, strand, type, name):
      1..100     +  protein_bind   attL1: mutant version of attL; recombination site for the Gateway® LR reaction LR Clonase™
    112..132     +  RBS            RBS: efficient ribosome binding site from bacteriophage T7 gene 10 (Olins and Rangwala, 1989)
    142..468     +  CDS            ERF071 (fragment): ERF71_ARATH - Also known as ERF71 From Arabidopsis thaliana (Mouse-ear cress).
    572..588     +  promoter       chicken β-actin promoter (fragment): contains a 21-bp deletion relative to the standard chicken β-actin promoter
    737..836     -  protein_bind   attL2: mutant version of attL; recombination site for the Gateway® LR reaction LR Clonase™
    854..872     -  promoter       T7 promoter: promoter for bacteriophage T7 RNA polymerase
   1006..1815    +  CDS            KanR: aminoglycoside phosphotransferase; aph(3')-Ia; confers resistance to kanamycin in bacteria or G418 (Geneticin®) in eukaryotes
   1962..2550    +  rep_origin     ori: high-copy-number ColE1/pMB1/pBR322/pUC origin of replication
   2733..2825    +  CDS            lacI (fragment): lac repressor; lacI; The lac repressor binds to the lac operator to inhibit transcription in E. coli. This inhibition can be relieved by adding lactose or isopropyl-β-D-thiogalactopyranoside (IPTG).
   2880..2907    -  terminator     rrnB T2 terminator: transcription terminator T2 from the E. coli rrnB gene
   3039..3082    +  terminator     rrnB T1 terminator: Escherichia coli rrnB; transcription terminator T1 from the E. coli rrnB gene
   3129..3165    -  CDS            lacZα (fragment): LacZα fragment of β-galactosidase; lacZ fragment
