[The description below was written by a language model from this plasmid's Addgene catalogue record and pLannotate feature annotations shown in this document.]
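Description:
pUT1602-HQ858761 is a Gateway entry clone built on the Invitrogen pENTR/SD backbone (2,601 bp without insert; 3,180 nt in the depositor's full sequence) and belongs to the Maize TFome collection of transcription factor open reading frames. It is propagated in E. coli under kanamycin selection, conferred by the aph(3')-Ia KanR gene. Replication relies on a ColE1/pUC-type origin. The catalogue lists the plasmid as low copy, whereas the annotation describes this origin as high copy; the record does not resolve the difference. The rrnB T1 and T2 terminators lie upstream of the cloning region and insulate it from read-through transcription from the backbone.

The payload is a 579 bp coding sequence for a Zea mays AP2-EREBP family transcription factor. It was PCR-amplified from a full-length cDNA clone with its native stop codon retained, so it can take N-terminal but not C-terminal fusions in destination vectors. The ORF sits between attL1 and attL2, which allow LR Clonase-mediated transfer into any attR-containing destination vector. A bacteriophage T7 gene 10 ribosome binding site lies just upstream of the start codon, which is the characteristic feature of the SD version of pENTR and supports translation in prokaryotic expression contexts after transfer. A T7 promoter lies outside attL2 in the reverse orientation.

The automated annotation labels part of the insert as a fragment of Arabidopsis ERF071, which most likely reflects homology within the conserved AP2/ERF domain rather than the insert's actual origin. The short chicken β-actin promoter, lacI and lacZα fragment hits are probably incidental matches or backbone remnants. The entry vector has no promoter to drive the ORF, so the clone serves as a source for making expression constructs for functional genomics of maize transcription factors.
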