Addgene plasmid #27843: pUT1602-HQ858761
Depositing lab: John Gray & Erich Grotewold. Depositing organization: University of Toledo. Publication: The Maize TFome--development of a transcription factor open reading frame collection for functional genomics. Burdo B, Gray J, Goetting-Minesky MP, Wittler B, Hunt M, Li T, Velliquette D, Thomas J, Gentzel I, dos Santos Brito M, Mejia-Guerra MK, Connolly LN, Qaisi D, Li W, Casas MI, Doseff AI, Grotewold E. Plant J. 2014 Oct;80(2):356-66. doi: 10.1111/tpj.12623. Epub 2014 Aug 26. PubMed 25053252.
Backbone
  Vector backbone: pENTR/SD
  Backbone manufacturer: Invitrogen
  Backbone size w/o insert (bp): 2601
  Vector type: Entry vector
Growth in bacteria
  Bacterial resistance: Kanamycin, 50 μg/mL
  Growth temperature: 37°C
  Growth strain: DH5alpha
  Growth instructions: E. coli TOP10
  Copy number: Low Copy
Gene/Insert
  Gene/Insert name: AP2-EREBP transcription factor from DV529833
  Species: Zea mays
  Insert size (bp): 579
  GenBank ID: HQ858761
  Cloning method: Restriction Enzyme
  Sequencing primers: 5′ M13 For; 3′ M13 Rev
Terms and licenses: Academic/Nonprofit Terms; Industry Terms: Not Available to Industry
Depositor comments: This CDS was amplified using PCR from a full length cDNA template from the Maize Full-length cDNA Project (www.maizecdna.org) and the PCR product included the stop codon. The PCR product was cloned into a Gateway pENTR/SD vector. Further information on this gene may be obtained at www.grassius.org using the GenBank number. (The second half of the plasmid name is the GenBank Number for the sequence of the insert)
How to cite: pUT1602-HQ858761 was a gift from John Gray & Erich Grotewold (Addgene plasmid # 27843 ; http://n2t.net/addgene:27843 ; RRID:Addgene_27843)
