>Addgene plasmid #27843 | pUT1602-HQ858761 | addgene partial sequence | sequence record 34133 | 27843 with M13pUC-Fwd
CAATAATGATTTTATTTTGACTGATAGTGACCTGTTCGTTGCAACAAATTGATGAGCAATGCTTTTTTAT
AATGCCAACTTTGTACAAAAAAGCAGGCTCCGCGGCCGCCTTGTTTAACTTTAAGAAGGAGCCCTTCACC
ATGTGCGGCGGAGCCATCATCGCCGACTTCGTCCCCGCCGGCGCCCGGCGCCCGGCAACAGACGACACCA
TGTCCGCCTCCATCCTCTCCGGTAGCGAGGACCATCCGGAGCTGCCGCTGCCGCTGCCGGCGCCGGCGCC
GGGGCGCAAGACGGCGTACCGCGGGATCCGGCGCCGCCCGTGGGGCCGGTGGGCGGCGGAGATCCGCGAC
CCGCGGAAGGGCGCCCGCGTGTGGCTCGGCACCTACGCCACCCCGGAGGACGCGGCGCGCGCCTACGACG
TGGCGGCGCGCGAGATCCGCGGGCCCAAGGCCAAGCTCAACTTCCCGCCCGCCGTCGGCGGCGGCGCGCG
CGCGCCGGCGCCGGC
